Addgene plasmid #236999: WRN-NanoLuc pFC32K Vector
Purpose: Express WRN-NanoLuc(R) Fusion Protein in Mammalian Cells under a CMV promoter
Depositing lab: Promega Corporation.
Backbone
  Vector backbone: pFC32K Nluc CMV-neo Flexi(R) Vector
  Vector type: Mammalian Expression
  Selectable markers: Neomycin (select with G418)
Growth in bacteria
  Bacterial resistance: Kanamycin, 50 μg/mL
  Growth temperature: 37°C
  Growth strain: DH5alpha
  Copy number: High Copy
Gene/Insert
  Gene/Insert name: WRN
  Species: H. sapiens (human)
  Mutation: None
  Entrez Gene: WRN (a.k.a. RECQ3, RECQL2, RECQL3)
  Promoter: CMV
  Tag / fusion protein: NanoLuc (R) (C terminal on backbone)
  Cloning method: Other
  Sequencing primers: 5′ NA
Terms and licenses: Academic/Nonprofit Terms; Industry Terms
How to cite: WRN-NanoLuc pFC32K Vector was a gift from Promega Corporation (Addgene plasmid # 236999)
