[The description below was written by a language model from this plasmid's Addgene catalogue record and pLannotate feature annotations shown in this document.]
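Description:
WRN-NanoLuc pFC32K Vector is a mammalian expression plasmid built on the pFC32K Nluc CMV-neo Flexi backbone, designed to produce human WRN (the RecQ-family Werner syndrome helicase/exonuclease, recorded without mutations) fused at its C terminus to NanoLuc luciferase. In the depositor's 9,039 nt sequence, the CMV immediate-early enhancer and promoter are followed by a chimeric β-globin/immunoglobulin intron, which generally improves mRNA processing and expression. A T7 promoter lies just upstream of the coding region and could support in vitro transcription. The WRN open reading frame runs directly into the human codon-optimized Nluc sequence, and the unit ends at an SV40 polyadenylation signal. A separate cassette places the neo (aminoglycoside phosphotransferase) gene under tandem SV40 early and bacterial EM7 promoters with a synthetic poly(A) signal. This single marker therefore gives kanamycin resistance in E. coli and G418 selection in mammalian cells. Propagation relies on a high-copy ColE1/pUC-type origin, with a cer site that helps keep the plasmid monomeric.

The second feature table, from the repository's sequencing result, does not match this description. That record is only 4,984 nt and shares the CMV/intron/T7 region, origin, cer site and kanamycin marker. However, it annotates a histone H4 coding sequence joined through a TEV site to HaloTag, with no WRN or NanoLuc. It appears to represent a different construct, and the record offers no explanation for the discrepancy.

The stated purpose is CMV-driven expression of the WRN-NanoLuc fusion in mammalian cells. Such luciferase fusions are commonly used as luminescent reporters or energy-transfer donors, although the record does not name a specific assay.
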