Features (pLannotate 1.2.2; 20 found; start..end, strand, type, name):
    140..517     +  enhancer       CMV enhancer: human cytomegalovirus immediate early enhancer
    519..718     +  promoter       CMV promoter: human cytomegalovirus (CMV) immediate early promoter
    857..989     +  intron         chimeric intron: chimera between introns from human β-globin and immunoglobulin heavy chain genes
   1033..1051    +  promoter       T7 promoter: promoter for bacteriophage T7 RNA polymerase
   1065..5360    +  CDS            WRN (sequence partly withheld): WRN_HUMAN - Also known as RECQ3, RECQL2. Experimental evidence at protein level: Swiss-Prot protein existence level 1. Multifunctional enzyme that has both magnesium and ATP- dependent DNA-helicase activity and 3'->5' exonuclease activity towards double-stranded DNA with a 5'-overhang. Has no nuclease activity towards single-stranded DNA or blunt-ended double-stranded DNA. Binds preferentially to DNA substrates containing alternate secondary structures, such as replication forks and Holliday junctions. May play an important role in the dissociation of joint DNA molecules that can arise as prod
   5382..5894    +  CDS            Nluc: NanoLuc® luciferase human codon-optimized
   5903..5932    +  misc_feature   MCS (fragment): pUC18/19 multiple cloning site
   5939..5988    +  CDS            SET1 (fragment): solubility-enhancement tag derived from T7 phage gene 10B
   5996..6015    +  terminator     T7 terminator (fragment): transcription terminator for bacteriophage T7 RNA polymerase
   6037..6158    -  polyA_signal   SV40 poly(A) signal: SV40 polyadenylation signal
   6181..6249    -  CDS            large T antigen (fragment): large T antigen from SV40 (simian virus 40)
   6254..6286    +  rep_origin     M13 ori (fragment): M13 bacteriophage origin of replication; arrow indicates direction of (+) strand synthesis
   6287..6338    -  misc_feature   bom (fragment): basis of mobility region from pBR322
   6403..6760    +  promoter       SV40 promoter: SV40 enhancer and early promoter
   6775..6822    +  promoter       EM7 promoter: synthetic bacterial promoter&nbsp
   6854..7645    +  CDS            neo: KKA2_KLEPN - Also known as kan, nptII. Experimental evidence at protein level: Swiss-Prot protein existence level 1. Resistance to kanamycin, neomycin, paromomycin, ribostamycin, butirosin and gentamicin B. From Klebsiella pneumoniae.
   7712..7760    +  polyA_signal   poly(A) signal: synthetic polyadenylation signal
   7781..7870    -  CDS            tnpA (fragment): TN5P_ECOLX - Also known as tnp. Experimental evidence at protein level: Swiss-Prot protein existence level 1. Mediates transposition of transposon Tn5 by a 'cut and paste' mechanism. First, the monomeric transposase binds the 19 bp inverted DNA repeats flanking the transposon. Then, dimerization of the DNA- bound transposase creates a synaptic DNA complex. After nicking of the first DNA strand, excision of the transposon proceeds through a series of intermediates. The transposase then mediates the insertion of the transposon at a new site by strand transfer. The activity of the wild- type tran
   7999..8587    -  rep_origin     ori: high-copy-number ColE1/pMB1/pBR322/pUC origin of replication
   8703..8986    +  misc_feature   cer region: ColE1-derived recombination site that helps to maintain plasmids as monomers
>Addgene plasmid #236999 | WRN-NanoLuc pFC32K Vector | depositor full sequence | sequence record 470995 | WRN-NanoLuc pFC32K Vector sequence 9039 bps
TCAATATTGGCCATTAGCCATATTATTCATTGGTTATATAGCATAAATCAATATTGGCTATTGGCCATTG
CATACGTTGTATCTATATCATAATATGTACATTTATATTGGCTCATGTCCAATATGACCGCCATGTTGGC
ATTGATTATTGACTAGTTATTAATAGTAATCAATTACGGGGTCATTAGTTCATAGCCCATATATGGAGTT
CCGCGTTACATAACTTACGGTAAATGGCCCGCCTGGCTGACCGCCCAACGACCCCCGCCCATTGACGTCA
ATAATGACGTATGTTCCCATAGTAACGCCAATAGGGACTTTCCATTGACGTCAATGGGTGGAGTATTTAC
GGTAAACTGCCCACTTGGCAGTACATCAAGTGTATCATATGCCAAGTCCGCCCCCTATTGACGTCAATGA
CGGTAAATGGCCCGCCTGGCATTATGCCCAGTACATGACCTTACGGGACTTTCCTACTTGGCAGTACATC
TACGTATTAGTCATCGCTATTACCATGGTGATGCGGTTTTGGCAGTACACCAATGGGCGTGGATAGCGGT
TTGACTCACGGGGATTTCCAAGTCTCCACCCCATTGACGTCAATGGGAGTTTGTTTTGGCACCAAAATCA
ACGGGACTTTCCAAAATGTCGTAATAACCCCGCCCCGTTGACGCAAATGGGCGGTAGGCGTGTACGGTGG
GAGGTCTATATAAGCAGAGCTGGTTTAGTGAACCGTCAGATCACTAGAAGCTTTATTGCGGTAGTTTATC
ACAGTTAAATTGCTAACGCAGTCAGTGCTTCTGACACAACAGTCTCGAACTTAAGCTGCAGAAGTTGGTC
GTGAGGCACTGGGCAGGTAAGTATCAAGGTTACAAGACAGGTTTAAGGAGACCAATAGAAACTGGGCTTG
TCGAGACAGAGAAGACTCTTGCGTTTCTGATAGGCACCTATTGGTCTTACTGACATCCACTTTGCCTTTC
TCTCCACAGGTGTCCACTCCCAGTTCAATTACAGCTCTTAAGGCTAGAGTATTAATACGACTCACTATAG
GGCTAGCGATCGCCATGAGTGAAAAAAAATTGGAAACAACTGCACAGCAGCGGAAATGTCCTGAATGGAT
GAATGTGCAGAATAAAAGATGTGCTGTAGAAGAAAGAAAGGCATGTGTTCGGAAGAGTGTTTTTGAAGAT
GACCTCCCCTTCTTAGAATTCACTGGATCCATTGTGTATAGTTACGATGCTAGTGATTGCTCTTTCCTGT
CAGAAGATATTAGCATGAGTCTATCAGATGGGGATGTGGTGGGATTTGACATGGAGTGGCCACCATTATA
CAATAGAGGGAAACTTGGCAAAGTTGCACTAATTCAGTTGTGTGTTTCTGAGAGCAAATGTTACTTGTTC
CACGTTTCTTCCATGTCAGTTTTTCCCCAGGGATTAAAAATGTTGCTTGAAAATAAAGCAGTTAAAAAGG
CAGGTGTAGGAATTGAAGGAGATCAGTGGAAACTTCTACGTGACTTTGATATCAAATTGAAGAATTTTGT
GGAGTTGACAGATGTTGCCAATAAAAAGCTGAAATGCACAGAGACCTGGAGCCTTAACAGTCTGGTTAAA
CACCTCTTAGGTAAACAGCTCCTGAAAGACAAGTCTATCCGCTGTAGCAATTGGAGTAAATTTCCTCTCA
CTGAGGACCAGAAACTGTATGCAGCCACTGATGCTTATGCTGGTTTTATTATTTACCGAAATTTAGAGAT
TTTGGATGATACTGTGCAAAGGTTTGCTATAAATAAAGAGGAAGAAATCCTACTTAGCGACATGAACAAA
CAGTTGACTTCAATCTCTGAGGAAGTGATGGATCTGGCTAAGCATCTTCCTCATGCTTTCAGTAAATTGG
AAAACCCACGGAGGGTTTCTATCTTACTAAAGGATATTTCAGAAAATCTATATTCACTGAGGAGGATGAT
AATTGGGTCTACTAACATTGAGACTGAACTGAGGCCCAGCAATAATTTAAACTTATTATCCTTTGAAGAT
TCAACTACTGGGGGAGTACAACAGAAACAAATTAGAGAACATGAAGTTTTAATTCACGTTGAAGATGAAA
CATGGGACCCAACACTTGATCATTTAGCTAAACATGATGGAGAAGATGTACTTGGAAATAAAGTGGAACG
AAAAGAAGATGGATTTGAAGATGGAGTAGAAGACAACAAATTGAAAGAGAATATGGAAAGAGCTTGTTTG
ATGTCGTTAGATATTACAGAACATGAACTCCAAATTTTGGAACAGCAGTCTCAGGAAGAATATCTTAGTG
ATATTGCTTATAAATCTACTGAGCATTTATCTCCCAATGATAATGAAAACGATACGTCCTATGTAATTGA
GAGTGATGAAGATTTAGAAATGGAGATGCTTAAGCATTTATCTCCCAATGATAATGAAAACGATACGTCC
TATGTAATTGAGAGTGATGAAGATTTAGAAATGGAGATGCTTAAGTCTTTAGAAAACCTCAATAGTGGCA
CGGTAGAACCAACTCATTCTAAATGCTTAAAAATGGAAAGA
[1341 nt withheld, positions 2562-3902]
TATTCCATGGATGACTCAGAGGATACATCCTGGGACTTTGGTCCACAAGCATTTAAGCTTTTGTCTGCTG
TGGACATCTTAGGCGAAAAATTTGGAATTGGGCTTCCAATTTTATTTCTCCGAGGATCTAATTCTCAGCG
TCTTGCCGATCAATATCGCAGGCACAGTTTATTTGGCACTGGCAAGGATCAAACAGAGAGTTGGTGGAAG
GCTTTTTCCCGTCAGCTGATCACTGAGGGATTCTTGGTAGAAGTTTCTCGGTATAACAAATTTATGAAGA
TTTGCGCCCTTACGAAAAAGGGTAGAAATTGGCTTCATAAAGCTAATACAGAATCTCAGAGCCTCATCCT
TCAAGCTAATGAAGAATTGTGTCCAAAGAAGTTGCTTCTGCCTAGTTCGAAAACTGTATCTTCGGGCACC
AAAGAGCATTGTTATAATCAAGTACCAGTTGAATTAAGTACAGAGAAGAAGTCTAACTTGGAGAAGTTAT
ATTCTTATAAACCATGTGATAAGATTTCTTCTGGGAGTAACATTTCTAAAAAAAGTATCATGGTACAGTC
ACCAGAAAAAGCTTACAGTTCCTCACAGCCTGTTATTTCGGCACAAGAGCAGGAGACTCAGATTGTGTTA
TATGGCAAATTGGTAGAAGCTAGGCAGAAACATGCCAATAAAATGGATGTTCCCCCAGCTATTCTGGCAA
CAAACAAGATACTGGTGGATATGGCCAAAATGAGACCAACTACGGTTGAAAACGTAAAAAGGATTGATGG
TGTTTCTGAAGGCAAAGCTGCCATGTTGGCCCCTCTGTTGGAAGTCATCAAACATTTCTGCCAAACAAAT
AGTGTTCAGACAGACCTCTTTTCAAGTACAAAACCTCAAGAAGAACAGAAGACGAGTCTGGTAGCAAAAA
ATAAAATATGCACACTTTCACAGTCTATGGCCATCACATACTCTTTATTCCAAGAAAAGAAGATGCCTTT
GAAGAGCATAGCTGAGAGCAGGATTCTGCCTCTCATGACAATTGGCATGCACTTATCCCAAGCGGTGAAA
GCTGGCTGCCCCCTTGATTTGGAGCGAGCAGGCCTGACTCCAGAGGTTCAGAAGATTATTGCTGATGTTA
TCCGAAACCCTCCCGTCAACTCAGATATGAGTAAAATTAGCCTAATCAGAATGTTAGTTCCTGAAAACAT
TGACACGTACCTTATCCACATGGCAATTGAGATCCTTAAACATGGTCCTGACAGCGGACTTCAACCTTCA
TGTGATGTCAACAAAAGGAGATGTTTTCCCGGTTCTGAAGAGATCTGTTCAAGTTCTAAGAGAAGCAAGG
AAGAAGTAGGCATCAATACTGAGACTTCATCTGCAGAGAGAAAGAGACGATTACCTGTGTGGTTTGCCAA
AGGAAGTGATACCAGCAAGAAATTAATGGACAAAACGAAAAGGGGAGGTCTTTTTAGTGTTTCTCTCGGC
TCGAGCGGCGTCTTCACACTCGAAGATTTCGTTGGGGACTGGCGACAGACAGCCGGCTACAACCTGGACC
AAGTCCTTGAACAGGGAGGTGTGTCCAGTTTGTTTCAGAATCTCGGGGTGTCCGTAACTCCGATCCAAAG
GATTGTCCTGAGCGGTGAAAATGGGCTGAAGATCGACATCCATGTCATCATCCCGTATGAAGGTCTGAGC
GGCGACCAAATGGGCCAGATCGAAAAAATTTTTAAGGTGGTGTACCCTGTGGATGATCATCACTTTAAGG
TGATCCTGCACTATGGCACACTGGTAATCGACGGGGTTACGCCGAACATGATCGACTATTTCGGACGGCC
GTATGAAGGCATCGCCGTGTTCGACGGCAAAAAGATCACTGTAACAGGGACCCTGTGGAACGGCAACAAA
ATTATCGACGAGCGCCTGATCAACCCCGACGGCTCCCTGCTGTTCCGAGTAACCATCAACGGAGTGACCG
GCTGGCGGCTGTGCGAACGCATTCTGGCGTAAGGCCGCGACTCTAGAGTCGACCTGCAGGCATGCAAGCT
GATCCGGCTGCTAACAAAGCCCGAAAGGAAGCTGAGTTGGCTGCTGCCACCGCTGAGCAATAACTAGCAT
AACCCCTTGGGGCGGCCGCTTCGAGCAGACATGATAAGATACATTGATGAGTTTGGACAAACCACAACTA
GAATGCAGTGAAAAAAATGCTTTATTTGTGAAATTTGTGATGCTATTGCTTTATTTGTAACCATTATAAG
CTGCAATAAACAAGTTAACAACAACAATTGCATTCATTTTATGTTTCAGGTTCAGGGGGAGATGTGGGAG
GTTTTTTTAAGCAAGTAAAACCTCTACAAATGTGGTAAAATCGAATTTTAACAAAATATTAACGCTTACA
ATTTCCTGATGCGGTATTTTCTCCTTACGCATCTGTGCGGTATTTCACACCGCATACGCGGATCTGCGCA
GCACCATGGCCTGAAATAACCTCTGAAAGAGGAACTTGGTTAGGTACCTTCTGAGGCGGAAAGAACCAGC
TGTGGAATGTGTGTCAGTTAGGGTGTGGAAAGTCCCCAGGCTCCCCAGCAGGCAGAAGTATGCAAAGCAT
GCATCTCAATTAGTCAGCAACCAGGTGTGGAAAGTCCCCAGGCTCCCCAGCAGGCAGAAGTATGCAAAGC
ATGCATCTCAATTAGTCAGCAACCATAGTCCCGCCCCTAACTCCGCCCATCCCGCCCCTAACTCCGCCCA
GTTCCGCCCATTCTCCGCCCCATGGCTGACTAATTTTTTTTATTTATGCAGAGGCCGAGGCCGCCTCGGC
CTCTGAGCTATTCCAGAAGTAGTGAGGAGGCTTTTTTGGAGGCCTAGGCTTTTGCAAAAAGCTTAATTAA
CTGTTGACAATTAATCATCGGCATAGTATATCGGCATAGTATAATACGACAAGGTGAGGAACTAAACCCA
GGAGGCAGATCATGATTGAACAAGATGGATTGCACGCAGGTTCTCCGGCCGCTTGGGTGGAGAGGCTATT
CGGCTATGACTGGGCACAACAGACAATCGGCTGCTCTGATGCCGCCGTGTTCCGGCTGTCAGCGCAGGGG
CGCCCGGTTCTTTTTGTCAAGACCGACCTGTCCGGTGCCCTGAATGAACTGCAGGACGAGGCAGCGCGGC
TATCGTGGCTGGCCACGACGGGCGTTCCTTGCGCAGCTGTGCTCGACGTTGTCACTGAAGCGGGAAGGGA
CTGGCTGCTATTGGGCGAAGTGCCGGGGCAGGATCTCCTGTCATCTCACCTTGCTCCTGCCGAGAAAGTA
TCCATCATGGCTGATGCAATGCGGCGGCTGCATACGCTTGATCCGGCTACCTGCCCATTCGACCACCAAG
CGAAACATCGCATCGAGCGAGCACGTACTCGGATGGAAGCCGGTCTTGTCGATCAGGATGATCTGGACGA
AGAGCATCAGGGGCTCGCGCCAGCCGAACTGTTCGCCAGGCTCAAGGCGCGCATGCCCGACGGCGAGGAT
CTCGTCGTGACCCATGGCGATGCCTGCTTGCCGAATATCATGGTGGAAAATGGCCGCTTTTCTGGATTCA
TCGACTGTGGCCGGCTGGGTGTGGCGGACCGCTATCAGGACATAGCGTTGGCTACCCGTGATATTGCTGA
AGAGCTTGGCGGCGAATGGGCTGACCGCTTCCTCGTGCTTTACGGTATCGCCGCTCCCGATTCGCAGCGC
ATCGCCTTCTATCGCCTTCTTGACGAGTTCTTCTGAGCGGGACTCTGGGGTTCGAAATGACCGACCAAGC
GACGCCCAACCTGCCATCACGATGGCCGCAATAAAATATCTTTATTTTCATTACATCTGTGTGTTGGTTT
TTTGTGTGAATCGATAGCGATAAGGATCCTCTTTGCGCTTGCGTTTTCCCTTGTCCAGATAGCCCAGTAG
CTGACATTCATCCGGGGTCAGCACCGTTTCTGCGGACTGGCTTTCTACCCGGTATCAGCTCACTCAAAGG
CGGTAATACGGTTATCCACAGAATCAGGGGATAACGCAGGAAAGAACATGTGAGCAAAAGGCCAGCAAAA
GGCCAGGAACCGTAAAAAGGCCGCGTTGCTGGCGTTTTTCCATAGGCTCCGCCCCCCTGACGAGCATCAC
AAAAATCGACGCTCAAGTCAGAGGTGGCGAAACCCGACAGGACTATAAAGATACCAGGCGTTTCCCCCTG
GAAGCTCCCTCGTGCGCTCTCCTGTTCCGACCCTGCCGCTTACCGGATACCTGTCCGCCTTTCTCCCTTC
GGGAAGCGTGGCGCTTTCTCATAGCTCACGCTGTAGGTATCTCAGTTCGGTGTAGGTCGTTCGCTCCAAG
CTGGGCTGTGTGCACGAACCCCCCGTTCAGCCCGACCGCTGCGCCTTATCCGGTAACTATCGTCTTGAGT
CCAACCCGGTAAGACACGACTTATCGCCACTGGCAGCAGCCACTGGTAACAGGATTAGCAGAGCGAGGTA
TGTAGGCGGTGCTACAGAGTTCTTGAAGTGGTGGCCTAACTACGGCTACACTAGAAGGACAGTATTTGGT
ATCTGCGCTCTGCTGAAGCCAGTTACCTTCGGAAAAAGAGTTGGTAGCTCTTGATCCGGCAAACAAACCA
CCGCTGGTAGCGGTGGTTTTTTTGTTTGCAAGCAGCAGATTACGCGCAGAAAAAAAGGATTTCAAGAAGA
TCCTTTGATCTTTTCTACGGGGTCTGACGCTCAGTGGAACGAAAACTCACGTTAAGGGATTTTGGTCATG
AGATTATCAAAAAGGATCTTCACCTAGATCCTTTTATAGTCCGGAAATACAGGAACGCACGCTGGATGGC
CCTTCGCTGGGATGGTGAAACCATGAAAAATGGCAGCTTCAGTGGATTAAGTGGGGGTAATGTGGCCTGT
ACCCTCTGGTTGCATAGGTATTCATACGGTTAAAATTTATCAGGCGCGATTGCGGCAGTTTTTCGGGTGG
TTTGTTGCCATTTTTACCTGTCTGCTGCCGTGATCGCGCTGAACGCGTTTTAGCGGTGCGTACAATTAAG
GGATTATGGTAAATCCACTTACTGTCTGCCCTCGTAGCCATCGAGATAAACCGCAGTACTCCGGCCACGA
TGCGTCCGGCGTAGAGGATCGAGATCT
