Features (pLannotate 1.2.2; 17 found; start..end, strand, type, name):
    244..262     -  promoter       T7 promoter: promoter for bacteriophage T7 RNA polymerase
    306..438     -  intron         chimeric intron: chimera between introns from human β-globin and immunoglobulin heavy chain genes
    577..776     -  promoter       CMV promoter: human cytomegalovirus (CMV) immediate early promoter
    778..1155    -  enhancer       CMV enhancer: human cytomegalovirus immediate early enhancer
   1348..1631    -  misc_feature   cer region: ColE1-derived recombination site that helps to maintain plasmids as monomers
   1747..2335    +  rep_origin     ori: high-copy-number ColE1/pMB1/pBR322/pUC origin of replication
   2507..3301    -  CDS            NeoR/KanR: aminoglycoside phosphotransferase from Tn5; aph(3')-II (or nptII); confers resistance to neomycin, kanamycin, and G418 (Geneticin®)
   3333..3434    -  CDS            tnpA (fragment): TN5P_ECOLX - Also known as tnp. Experimental evidence at protein level: Swiss-Prot protein existence level 1. Mediates transposition of transposon Tn5 by a 'cut and paste' mechanism. First, the monomeric transposase binds the 19 bp inverted DNA repeats flanking the transposon. Then, dimerization of the DNA- bound transposase creates a synaptic DNA complex. After nicking of the first DNA strand, excision of the transposon proceeds through a series of intermediates. The transposase then mediates the insertion of the transposon at a new site by strand transfer. The activity of the wild- type tran
   3436..3588    +  CDS            tnpA (fragment): TN5P_ECOLX - Also known as tnp. Experimental evidence at protein level: Swiss-Prot protein existence level 1. Mediates transposition of transposon Tn5 by a 'cut and paste' mechanism. First, the monomeric transposase binds the 19 bp inverted DNA repeats flanking the transposon. Then, dimerization of the DNA- bound transposase creates a synaptic DNA complex. After nicking of the first DNA strand, excision of the transposon proceeds through a series of intermediates. The transposase then mediates the insertion of the transposon at a new site by strand transfer. The activity of the wild- type tran
   3609..3677    +  CDS            large T antigen (fragment): large T antigen from SV40 (simian virus 40)
   3700..3821    +  polyA_signal   SV40 poly(A) signal: SV40 polyadenylation signal
   3843..3862    -  terminator     T7 terminator (fragment): transcription terminator for bacteriophage T7 RNA polymerase
   3870..3919    -  CDS            SET1 (fragment): solubility-enhancement tag derived from T7 phage gene 10B
   3926..3954    -  misc_feature   MCS (fragment): pUC18/19 multiple cloning site
   3965..4848    -  CDS            HaloTag® (fragment): modified bacterial dehalogenase that forms covalent bonds with chloroalkane derivatives
   4864..4884    -  CDS            TEV site: tobacco etch virus (TEV) protease recognition and cleavage site
   4906..230     -  CDS            H4_BOVIN (across the origin) (sequence withheld): Experimental evidence at protein level: Swiss-Prot protein existence level 1. Core component of nucleosome. Nucleosomes wrap and compact DNA into chromatin, limiting DNA accessibility to the cellular machineries which require DNA as a template. Histones thereby play a central role in transcription regulation, DNA repair, DNA replication and chromosomal stability. DNA accessibility is regulated via a complex set of post-translational modifications of histones, also called histone code, and nucleosome remodeling. From Bos taurus (Bovine).
>Addgene plasmid #236999 | WRN-NanoLuc pFC32K Vector | addgene full sequence | sequence record 472943 | Addgene NGS Result
[230 nt withheld, positions 1-230]
GGCGATCGCTAGCCCTATAGTGAGTCGTATTAATACTCTAGCCTTAAGAGCTGTAATTGAACTGGGAGTG
GACACCTGTGGAGAGAAAGGCAAAGTGGATGTCAGTAAGACCAATAGGTGCCTATCAGAAACGCAAGAGT
CTTCTCTGTCTCGACAAGCCCAGTTTCTATTGGTCTCCTTAAACCTGTCTTGTAACCTTGATACTTACCT
GCCCAGTGCCTCACGACCAACTTCTGCAGCTTAAGTTCGAGACTGTTGTGTCAGAAGCACTGACTGCGTT
AGCAATTTAACTGTGATAAACTACCGCAATAAAGCTTCTAGTGATCTGACGGTTCACTAAACCAGCTCTG
CTTATATAGACCTCCCACCGTACACGCCTACCGCCCATTTGCGTCAACGGGGCGGGGTTATTACGACATT
TTGGAAAGTCCCGTTGATTTTGGTGCCAAAACAAACTCCCATTGACGTCAATGGGGTGGAGACTTGGAAA
TCCCCGTGAGTCAAACCGCTATCCACGCCCATTGGTGTACTGCCAAAACCGCATCACCATGGTAATAGCG
ATGACTAATACGTAGATGTACTGCCAAGTAGGAAAGTCCCGTAAGGTCATGTACTGGGCATAATGCCAGG
CGGGCCATTTACCGTCATTGACGTCAATAGGGGGCGGACTTGGCATATGATACACTTGATGTACTGCCAA
GTGGGCAGTTTACCGTAAATACTCCACCCATTGACGTCAATGGAAAGTCCCTATTGGCGTTACTATGGGA
ACATACGTCATTATTGACGTCAATGGGCGGGGGTCGTTGGGCGGTCAGCCAGGCGGGCCATTTACCGTAA
GTTATGTAACGCGGAACTCCATATATGGGCTATGAACTAATGACCCCGTAATTGATTACTATTAATAACT
AGTCAATAATCAATGCCAACATGGCGGTCATATTGGACATGAGCCAATATAAATGTACATATTATGATAT
AGATACAACGTATGCAATGGCCAATAGCCAATATTGATTTATGCTATATAACCAATGAATAATATGGCTA
ATGGCCAATATTGAAGATCTCGATCCTCTACGCCGGACGCATCGTGGCCGGAGTACTGCGGTTTATCTCG
ATGGCTACGAGGGCAGACAGTAAGTGGATTTACCATAATCCCTTAATTGTACGCACCGCTAAAACGCGTT
CAGCGCGATCACGGCAGCAGACAGGTAAAAATGGCAACAAACCACCCGAAAAACTGCCGCAATCGCGCCT
GATAAATTTTAACCGTATGAATACCTATGCAACCAGAGGGTACAGGCCACATTACCCCCACTTAATCCAC
TGAAGCTGCCATTTTTCATGGTTTCACCATCCCAGCGAAGGGCCATCCAGCGTGCGTTCCTGTATTTCCG
GACTATAAAAGGATCTAGGTGAAGATCCTTTTTGATAATCTCATGACCAAAATCCCTTAACGTGAGTTTT
CGTTCCACTGAGCGTCAGACCCCGTAGAAAAGATCAAAGGATCTTCTTGAAATCCTTTTTTTCTGCGCGT
AATCTGCTGCTTGCAAACAAAAAAACCACCGCTACCAGCGGTGGTTTGTTTGCCGGATCAAGAGCTACCA
ACTCTTTTTCCGAAGGTAACTGGCTTCAGCAGAGCGCAGATACCAAATACTGTCCTTCTAGTGTAGCCGT
AGTTAGGCCACCACTTCAAGAACTCTGTAGCACCGCCTACATACCTCGCTCTGCTAATCCTGTTACCAGT
GGCTGCTGCCAGTGGCGATAAGTCGTGTCTTACCGGGTTGGACTCAAGACGATAGTTACCGGATAAGGCG
CAGCGGTCGGGCTGAACGGGGGGTTCGTGCACACAGCCCAGCTTGGAGCGAACGACCTACACCGAACTGA
GATACCTACAGCGTGAGCTATGAGAAAGCGCCACGCTTCCCGAAGGGAGAAAGGCGGACAGGTATCCGGT
AAGCGGCAGGGTCGGAACAGGAGAGCGCACGAGGGAGCTTCCAGGGGGAAACGCCTGGTATCTTTATAGT
CCTGTCGGGTTTCGCCACCTCTGACTTGAGCGTCGATTTTTGTGATGCTCGTCAGGGGGGCGGAGCCTAT
GGAAAAACGCCAGCAACGCGGCCTTTTTACGGTTCCTGGCCTTTTGCTGGCCTTTTGCTCACATGTTCTT
TCCTGCGTTATCCCCTGATTCTGTGGATAACCGTATTACCGCCTTTGAGTGAGCTGATACCGGTTGGGCG
TCGCTTGGTCGGTCATTTCGAACCCCAGAGTCCCGCTCAGAAGAACTCGTCAAGAAGGCGATAGAAGGCG
ATGCGCTGCGAATCGGGAGCGGCGATACCGTAAAGCACGAGGAAGCGGTCAGCCCATTCGCCGCCAAGCT
CTTCAGCAATATCACGGGTAGCCAACGCTATGTCCTGATAGCGGTCCGCCACACCCAGCCGGCCACAGTC
GATGAATCCAGAAAAGCGGCCATTTTCCACCATGATATTCGGCAAGCAGGCATCGCCATGAGTCACGACG
AGATCCTCACCATCCGGCATACGCGCCTTGAGCCTGGCGAACAGTTCGGCTGGCGCGAGCCCCTGATGCT
CTTCGTCCAGATCATCCTGATCGACAAGACCGGCTTCCATCCGAGTGCGTGCTCGCTCGATGCGATGTTT
CGCTTGGTGGTCGAATGGGCAGGTAGCCGGATCAAGCGTATGCAGCCGCCGCATTGCATCAGCCATGATG
GATACTTTCTCGGCAGGAGCAAGGTGAGATGACAGGAGATCCTGCCCCGGCACTTCGCCCAATAGCAGCC
AGTCCCTTCCCGCTTCAGTGACAACGTCGAGCACAGCTGCGCAAGGAACGCCCGTCGTGGCCAGCCACGA
TAGCCGCGCTGCCTCGTCCTGCAGTTCATTCAGGGCACCGGACAGGTCGGTCTTGACAAAAAGAACCGGG
CGCCCCTGCGCTGACAGCCGGAACACGGCGGCATCAGAGCAGCCGATTGTCTGTTGTGCCCAGTCATAGC
CGAATAGCCTCTCCACCCAAGCGGCCGGAGAACCTGCGTGCAATCCATCTTGTTCAAGCATGCGAAACGA
CCGTCATCCTGTCTCTTGATCAGATCTTGATCCCCTGCGCCATCAGATCCTTGGCGGCAAGAAAGCCATC
CAGTTTACTTTGCAGGGCTTCCCAACCTTACCAGAGGGCGCCCCAGCTGGCAATTCTTTTGAAGCTCACG
CTGCCGCAAGCACTCAGGGCGCAAGGGCTGCTAAAGGAAGCGGAACACGTAGAAAGCCAGTCCGCAGAAA
CGGTGCTGACCCCGGATGAATGTCAGCTACTGGGCTATCTGGACAAGGGAAAACGCAAGCGCAAAGAGGA
TCCATTAGAATTCGATTTTACCACATTTGTAGAGGTTTTACTTGCTTAAAAAAACCTCCCACATCTCCCC
CTGAACCTGAAACATAAAATGAATGCAATTGTTGTTGTTAACTTGTTTATTGCAGCTTATAATGGTTACA
AATAAAGCAATAGCATCACAAATTTCACAAATAAAGCATTTTTTTCACTGCATTCTAGTTGTGGTTTGTC
CAAACTCATCAATGTATCTTATCATGTCTGCTCGAAGCGGCCGCCCCAAGGGGTTATGCTAGTTATTGCT
CAGCGGTGGCAGCAGCCAACTCAGCTTCCTTTCGGGCTTTGTTAGCAGCCGGATCAGCTTGCATGCCTGC
AGGTCGACTCTAGAATTCTATTAACCGGAAATCTCCAGAGTAGACAGCCAGCGCGCGATCTCGCTGCCGA
TCAGGTCCGGGTTGTCTTCTTGCAGCAGATTCAGACCCGGGCCGATGTCCACAGCCTTGCAGTTAGGCAG
GCTTTTGGCCAGGCGAGCGGCTTCGGCCGGTGGGATCAGAACGCCTGGGGTGCCCCAGAACAGCAGCTTC
GGGACAGGGGACTGGTGCAGCCAGTCCATGTATTCTTCGACCAGCGCGACGATGTTCGCTGGCTCACCGG
CGATTGGCAGCTCGTTTGGGAAGCGCCACAGTGGCTCGCGGTCAACAGGATTCAGGAACGGCTCGCGGTA
ATGGTCCATCTCGACTTCAGTCAGCGGGCGGACGACACCCATCGGCAGCGTACCCTCGATAAAAACGTTC
TGATCGATGATCAGCTTGCGGCCGACGTCGGTGGTGCGGAAGGCCTGGAAGGTCTCGCGGGCAAATTCTG
GCCATTCGTCCCAGGTCGGGATAGGGCGGATGAACTCCATAAATGCAATACCTTTGACGCGCTCTGGATT
GCGCTTGGCCCAGTGGAAACCCAGAGCGGAGCCCCAGTCGTGAATGACCAGGACGACCTCTTCCAGACCC
AGGGCTTCGATGAAGGCATCCATGAAGCGGACGTGGTCGTCGAAGAAATAACCCAGGTCTGGTTTGTCGG
ATTTGCCCATACCGATCAGGTCTGGAGCAATGCAGCGATGGGTCGGTGCAACATGCGGGATGATGTTGCG
CCACACGTAGGAGGAGGTCGGGTTACCGTGCAGGAACAGCACAGGGGTGCCATCGCGCGGACCAACATCG
ACGTAGTGCATGCGCTCGCCCAGGACTTCCACATAATGGGGGTCGAATGGAAAGCCAGTACCGATTTCGG
ATCCATCGTTATCGCTCTGAAAGTACAGATCCTCAGTGGTTGGCTCGAGAGAAAC
[79 nt withheld, positions 4906-4984]
